Addgene plasmid #73453: hPlekhm1_pIRES puro Glue
Purpose: Express human Plekhm1 in mammalian cells
Depositing lab: Paul Odgren. Depositing organization: University of Massachusetts, Worcester. Publication: TRAFD1 (FLN29) Interacts with Plekhm1 and Regulates Osteoclast Acidification and Resorption. Witwicka H, Jia H, Kutikov A, Reyes-Gutierrez P, Li X, Odgren PR. PLoS One. 2015 May 19;10(5):e0127537. doi: 10.1371/journal.pone.0127537. eCollection 2015. PubMed 25992615.
Backbone
  Vector backbone: pIRES puro Glue vector
  Backbone manufacturer: Addgene, vector number 15100
  Backbone size w/o insert (bp): 5481
  Total vector size (bp): 8652
  Modifications to backbone: the original vector was digested with EcoRV and Not1 to insert Plekhm1
  Vector type: Mammalian Expression
  Selectable markers: Puromycin
Growth in bacteria
  Bacterial resistance: Ampicillin, 100 μg/mL
  Growth temperature: 37°C
  Growth strain: DH5alpha
  Copy number: High Copy
Gene/Insert
  Gene/Insert name: Plekhm1
  Species: H. sapiens (human)
  Insert size (bp): 3171
  GenBank ID: NM_014798.2
  Entrez Gene: PLEKHM1 (a.k.a. AP162, B2, OPTA3, OPTB6)
  Tag / fusion protein: strep tag (N terminal on backbone); HA tag (N terminal on backbone); CBP tag (N terminal on backbone)
  Cloning method: Restriction Enzyme; 5′ cloning site EcoRV (not destroyed); 3′ cloning site Not1 (not destroyed)
  Sequencing primers: 5′ TGGCGAGAACCTGTACTTCCAG; 3′ CAAGTGTATGGCCAGATCTCAAGC
Terms and licenses: Academic/Nonprofit Terms; Industry Terms: Not Available to Industry
How to cite: hPlekhm1_pIRES puro Glue was a gift from Paul Odgren (Addgene plasmid # 73453 ; http://n2t.net/addgene:73453 ; RRID:Addgene_73453)
