[The description below was written by a language model from this plasmid's Addgene catalogue record, the feature table of its GenBank file and pLannotate feature annotations shown in this document.]
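Description:
hPlekhm1_pIRES puro Glue is a mammalian expression plasmid of about 8.65 kb in which the full-length human PLEKHM1 coding sequence (roughly 3.2 kb) was cloned between the EcoRV and NotI sites of the pIRES puro Glue backbone. It is maintained in E. coli through a high-copy ColE1/pUC-type origin and an ampicillin-resistance (β-lactamase) gene. Transfected mammalian cells are selected with puromycin.

Expression is driven by the CMV immediate-early enhancer and promoter, and a T7 promoter lies just upstream of the open reading frame. PLEKHM1 is fused at its N terminus to the backbone's "Glue" tandem affinity tag. A partial GenBank record covering only about 900 bp at the start of the cassette resolves this tag as a Kozak start context, a streptavidin-binding peptide, a TEV protease cleavage site, an HA epitope and a calmodulin-binding peptide. The automated annotation labels the calmodulin-binding peptide as an MYLK2 fragment, consistent with its origin in myosin light chain kinase. Downstream of PLEKHM1 are a chimeric intron, an EMCV IRES and the puromycin N-acetyltransferase gene, ending in a bGH polyadenylation signal. Tagged PLEKHM1 and the resistance marker are therefore translated from a single bicistronic transcript, which links drug resistance to expression of the insert and favours recovery of stable expressing populations.

The stated purpose is expression of human Plekhm1 in mammalian cells. The tag arrangement allows sequential streptavidin and calmodulin affinity purification, optional TEV release, and HA detection. This fits the associated study, which identified a Plekhm1 binding partner in the context of osteoclast acidification and bone resorption.
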