Features (pLannotate 1.2.2; 22 found; start..end, strand, type, name):
     36..80      -  misc_feature   bom (fragment): basis of mobility region from pBR322
    235..612     +  enhancer       CMV enhancer: human cytomegalovirus immediate early enhancer
    613..816     +  promoter       CMV promoter: human cytomegalovirus (CMV) immediate early promoter
    812..845     +  LTR            5' LTR (truncated) (fragment): truncated 5' long terminal repeat (LTR) from HIV-1
    861..879     +  promoter       T7 promoter: promoter for bacteriophage T7 RNA polymerase
    927..1040    +  CDS            SBP: streptavidin-binding peptide selected from a peptide library; binds streptavidin with nanomolar affinity (Keefe et al., 2001)
   1113..1193    +  CDS            MYLK2 (fragment): MYLK2_HUMAN - Experimental evidence at protein level: Swiss-Prot protein existence level 1. Implicated in the level of global muscle contraction and cardiac function. Phosphorylates a specific serine in the N-terminus of a myosin light chain. From Homo sapiens (Human).
   1239..4406    +  CDS            PLEKHM1: PKHM1_HUMAN - Also known as KIAA0356. Experimental evidence at protein level: Swiss-Prot protein existence level 1. (Microbial infection) In case of infection contributes to Salmonella typhimurium pathogenesis by supporting the integrity of the Salmonella-containing vacuole (SCV) probably in concert with the HOPS complex and Rab7. From Homo sapiens (Human).
   4507..4736    +  intron         chimeric intron: chimera between introns from adenovirus and immunoglobulin heavy chain genes
   4905..5367    +  misc_feature   IRES: internal ribosome entry site (IRES) of the encephalomyocarditis virus (EMCV)
   5400..5999    +  CDS            PuroR: puromycin N-acetyltransferase; pac from Streptomyces; confers resistance to puromycin
   6049..6114    +  CDS            dmpM (fragment): DMPM_STRAD - Protein inferred from homology: Swiss-Prot protein existence level 3. From Streptomyces alboniger.
   6141..6365    +  polyA_signal   bGH poly(A) signal: bovine growth hormone polyadenylation signal
   6369..6390    +  promoter       SV40 promoter (fragment): SV40 enhancer and early promoter
   6400..6451    +  polyA_signal   SV40 poly(A) signal (fragment): SV40 polyadenylation signal
   6515..6531    -  protein_bind   lac operator: The lac repressor binds to the lac operator to inhibit transcription in E. coli. This inhibition can be relieved by adding lactose or isopropyl-β-D-thiogalactopyranoside (IPTG). lac repressor encoded by lacI
   6539..6569    -  promoter       lac promoter: promoter for the E. coli lac operon
   6584..6605    -  protein_bind   CAP binding site: CAP binding activates transcription in the presence of cAMP. E. coli catabolite activator protein
   6618..6710    -  CDS            lacI (fragment): lac repressor; lacI; The lac repressor binds to the lac operator to inhibit transcription in E. coli. This inhibition can be relieved by adding lactose or isopropyl-β-D-thiogalactopyranoside (IPTG).
   6893..7481    -  rep_origin     ori: high-copy-number ColE1/pMB1/pBR322/pUC origin of replication
   7652..8512    -  CDS            AmpR: β-lactamase; bla; confers resistance to ampicillin, carbenicillin, and related antibiotics
   8513..8617    -  promoter       AmpR promoter: bla
>Addgene plasmid #73453 | hPlekhm1_pIRES puro Glue | depositor full sequence | sequence record 139990 | hPlekhm1_pIRES puro Glue sequence 8648 bps
GACGGATCGGGAGATCTCCCGATCCCCTATGGTCGACTCTCAGTACAATCTGCTCTGATGCCGCATAGTT
AAGCCAGTATCTGCTCCCTGCTTGTGTGTTGGAGGTCGCTGAGTAGTGCGCGAGCAAAATTTAAGCTACA
ACAAGGCAAGGCTTGACCGACAATTGCATGAAGAATCTGCTTAGGGTTAGGCGTTTTGCGCTGCTTCGCG
ATGTACGGGCCAGATATACGCGTTGACATTGATTATTGACTAGTTATTAATAGTATCAATTACGGGGTCA
TTAGTTCATAGCCCATATATGGAGTTCCGCGTTACATAACTTACGGTAAATGGCCCGCCTGGCTGACCGC
CCACGACCCCCGCCCATTGACGTCAATAATGACGTATGTTCCCATAGTAACGCCAATAGGGACTTTCCAT
TGACGTCAATGGGTGGACTATTTACGGTAAACTGCCCACTTGGCAGTACATCAAGTGTATCATATGCCAA
GTACGCCCCCTATTGACGTCAATGACGGTAAATGGCCCGCCTGGCATTATGCCCAGTACATGACCTTATG
GGACTTTCCTACTTGGCAGTACATCTACGTATTAGTCATCGCTATTACCATGGTGATGCGGTTTTGGCAG
TACATCAATGGGCGTGGATAGCGGTTTGACTCACGGGGATTTCCAAGTCTCCACCCCATTGACGTCAATG
GGAGTTTGTTTTGGCACCAAAATCAACGGGACTTTCCAAAATGTCGTAACAACTCCGCCCCATTGACGCA
AATGGGCGGTAGGCGTGTACGGTGGGAGGTCTATATAAGCAGAGCTCTCTGGCTAACTAGAGAACCCACT
GCTTACTGGCTTATCGAAATTAATACGACTCACTATAGGGAGACCCAAGCTTGGTACCGAGCTCGGATCG
ATTTAATTAAGCCACCATGGACGAGAAGACCACCGGCTGGCGGGGCGGCCACGTGGTGGAGGGCCTGGCC
GGCGAGCTGGAGCAGCTGCGGGCCCGGCTGGAGCACCACCCCCAGGGCCAGCGGGAGCCCGGCGGAAGCC
CCGGTGGCGAGAACCTGTACTTCCAGGGCGCAAGCTACCCCTACGACGTGCCCGACTACGCCAAGCGGCG
GTGGAAGAAGAACTTCATCGCCGTGAGCGCCGCCAACCGGTTCAAGAAGATCAGCAGCAGCGGCGCCCTG
ATTGATGGGGGATCTGGCCCCGGCGGCGGCGCGCCTGTACAGATATCAATGCTTTCAGTGGTGGAGAATG
GACTGGACCCCCAGGCTGCCATCCCGGTCATCAAGAAGAAGCTGGTGGGATCCGTGAAGGCCTTGCAGAA
GCAGTACGTGTCCCTGGACACGGTGGTCACTAGTGAAGACGGAGATGCCAACACCATGTGCAGCGCCCTG
GAGGCCGTATTTATCCATGGCCTGCACGCCAAGCACATCCGAGCTGAGGCCGGAGGAAAAAGGAAGAAAA
GTGCCCACCAGAAGCCTCTGCCCCAGCCTGTCTTCTGGCCCCTCCTGAAAGCTGTCACCCACAAACACAT
CATCTCAGAGTTGGAGCACCTGACGTTTGTCAACACGGATGTGGGCCGCTGCCGGGCATGGCTGCGGCTG
GCCCTGAACGATGGCCTGATGGAGTGCTACCTGAAGCTGCTGCTGCAGGAGCAGGCCCGCTTGCATGAGT
ACTACCAGCCCACCGCCCTGCTCCGGGATGCTGAGGAGGGCGAGTTCCTCCTTAGCTTCCTGCAGGGCCT
CACGTCCTTGTCCTTCGAACTCTCCTACAAGTCTGCCATCTTAAATGAGTGGACGCTCACCCCATTGGCC
CTGTCTGGGCTTTGCCCGCTTTCTGAGCTGGACCCTCTCTCTACCTCTGGTGCAGAACTACAGCGGAAGG
AATCTCTGGATTCCATTTCCCATTCTTCAGGCTCTGAAGACATCGAAGTCCATCACTCGGGCCATAAGAT
ACGGAGGAACCAGAAGCTGACTGCCTCCTCCCTCAGCCTGGACACGGCCAGTTCATCCCAGCTGTCCTGC
AGCCTAAACTCTGATAGCTGCTTACTCCAAGAGAATGGCTCCAAGAGTCCAGACCATTGCGAGGAGCCCA
TGTCCTGTGACTCAGACCTGGGCACAGCAAATGCTGAGGACTCAGACCGGTCTCTGCAAGAGGTATTGTT
GGAATTCAGCAAAGCCCAGGTAAACTCTGTGCCAACCAACGGACTGAGCCAAGAAACAGAGATCCCCACA
CCACAGGCCTCGCTCTCCCTCCATGGCCTCAACACCAGCACATACCTGCACTGTGAGGCACCTGCAGAGC
CCCTTCCTGCCCAGGCAGCCTCTGGAACTCAAGATGGTGTCCACGTGCAGGAGCCGCGTCCCCAGGCGCC
CAGCCCCCTGGACTTACAGCAGCCTGTAGAGAGCACCTCAGGCCAGCAGCCTTCTAGTACTGTCAGCGAG
ACAGCCAGAGAAGTGGGCCAAGGGAATGGCCTGCAGAAGGCCCAGGCTCATGACGGAGCTGGTCTGAAGC
TGGTAGTTTCCTCACCCACCAGTCCGAAAAACAAGAGCTGGATCTCAGAGGATGACTTCTACCGGCCTTC
CCGGGAGCAACCCCTGGAGAGTGCTTCAGACCACCCAATAGCTTCTTACAGGGGGACTCCAGGGTCAAGG
CCTGGTCTCCACAGGCATTTTTCTCAAGAACCAAGAAAAAACTGCTCCCTGGGGGCGTTAGACCAAGCGT
GTGTACCTTCCCCAGGAAGAAGGCAAGCCCAGGCAGCCCCATCCCAGGGGCATAAGAGCTTCCGGGTGGT
ACACCGGAGACAGATGGGACTGTCCAACCCATTCCGGGGTCTCATGAAGCTGGGCACCGTGGAGCGGCGG
GGGGCAATGGGCATCTGGAAGGAGCTCTTCTGCGAGCTCTCCCCGCTGGAGTTCCGCCTCTACCTGAGCA
ACGAGGAGCACACCTGTGTGGAGAACTGCTCGCTGCTTCGCTGTGAGTCTGTGGGGCCAGCCCATAGTGA
TGGGCGCTTTGAGCTGGTCTTCTCTGGCAAGAAGCTGGCCCTGCGCGCCTCCTCCCAGGACGAAGCTGAG
GACTGGCTGGACCGGGTGCGGGAGGCCCTGCAGAAGGTCCGGCCTCAGCAGGAGGATGAGTGGGTGAACG
TGCAGTACCCAGACCAGCCTGAGGAACCCCCCGAGGCGCCCCAGGGCTGCCTCTCTCCCTCAGACCTGCT
CTCGGAGCCCGCGGCCCTCCAGGGCACACAGTTTGACTGGTCGTCCGCCCAGGTTCCAGAGCCAGATGCC
ATCAAGGAGTCCCTGCTGTACTTGTACATGGACAGGACCTGGATGCCCTATATATTTTCTCTGTCCTTGG
AGGCTCTGAAATGTTTCCGCATCAGGAACAATGAGAAGATGCTGAGTGACAGCCACGGCGTGGAGACCAT
CCGGGACATCCTGCCAGACACCAGCCTTGGGGGCCCATCCTTCTTCAAAATCATCACGGCCAAGGCTGTC
CTGAAGCTGCAGGCCGGAAACGCCGAGGAAGCCGCCCTGTGGAGGGATCTGGTCCGCAAAGTCCTGGCAT
CCTACTTGGAGACAGCCGAGGAGGCGGTGACCCTGGGCGGGAGCCTGGATGAAAACTGTCAGGAGGTGCT
GAAATTTGCCACCCGGGAGAATGGCTTCCTGCTGCAGTACCTGGTGGCTATCCCCATGGAGAAAGGCCTT
GACTCCCAAGGCTGCTTCTGCGCAGGCTGCTCCCGGCAGATCGGCTTCTCCTTTGTACGACCCAAGCTCT
GTGCCTTCTCTGGCCTCTATTACTGTGACATCTGCCACCAAGACGATGCCTCAGTGATTCCGGCCAGGAT
CATCCACAACTGGGACCTCACCAAGCGCCCGATCTGCAGGCAGGCCCTGAAGTTTCTGACACAGATCCGG
GCCCAGCCCCTCATCAACCTGCAGATGGTGAACGCGTCTCTGTACGAGCATGTGGAGCGGATGCACCTCA
TTGGGAGGAGACGGGAGCAGCTGAAGCTCCTGGGGGATTACCTGGGCCTGTGCCGGAGTGGCGCCCTGAA
GGAGCTCAGCAAGAGGCTCAACCACAGGAATTATCTCTTGGAATCTCCGCATAGGTTCAGTGTTGCTGAC
CTCCAACAGATCGCAGACGGGGTGTATGAAGGATTCCTCAAGGCCCTGATTGAATTTGCCTCCCAGCATG
TCTACCACTGCGACCTGTGCACCCAGCGCGGCTTCATCTGCCAGATCTGCCAGCACCACGACATCATCTT
CCCCTTTGAGTTTGACACCACAGTCAGGTGTGCCGAGTGCAAGACCGTCTTCCACCAGAGCTGCCAGGCT
GTGGTGAAGAAGGGCTGCCCCCGCTGTGCCCGCCGGCGCAAGTACCAGGAACAGAACATTTTCGCCTGAG
CGGCCGCGTCGACGGAATTCGCCCTTTTCGGATCCACTAGTAACGGCCGCCAGTGTGCTGGAATTAATTC
GCTGTCTGCGAGGGCCAGCTGTTGGGGTGAGTACTCCCTCTCAAAAGCGGGCATGACTTCTGCGCTAAGA
TTGTCAGTTTCCAAAAACGAGGAGGATTTGATATTCACCTGGCCCGCGGTGATGCCTTTGAGGGTGGCCG
CGTCCATCTGGTCAGAAAAGACAATCTTTTTGTTGTCAAGCTTGAGGTGTGGCAGGCTTGAGATCTGGCC
ATACACTTGAGTGACAATGACATCCACTTTGCCTTTCTCTCCACAGGTGTCCACTCCCAGGTCCAACTGC
AGGTCGAGCATGCATCTAGGGCGGCCAATTCCGCCCCTCTCCCTCCCCCCCCCCTAACGTTACTGGCCGA
AGCCGCTTGGAATAAGGCCGGTGTGCGTTTGTCTATATGTGATTTTCCACCATATTGCCGTCTTTTGGCA
ATGTGAGGGCCCGGAAACCTGGCCCTGTCTTCTTGACGAGCATTCCTAGGGGTCTTTCCCCTCTCGCCAA
AGGAATGCAAGGTCTGTTGAATGTCGTGAAGGAAGCAGTTCCTCTGGAAGCTTCTTGAAGACAAACAACG
TCTGTAGCGACCCTTTGCAGGCAGCGGAACCCCCCACCTGGCGACAGGTGCCTCTGCGGCCAAAAGCCAC
GTGTATAAGATACACCTGCAAAGGCGGCACAACCCCAGTGCCACGTTGTGAGTTGGATAGTTGTGGAAAG
AGTCAAATGGCTCTCCTCAAGCGTATTCAACAAGGGGCTGAAGGATGCCCAGAAGGTACCCCATTGTATG
GGATCTGATCTGGGGCCTCGGTGCACATGCTTTACATGTGTTTAGTCGAGGTTAAAAAAACGTCTAGGCC
CCCCGAACCACGGGGACGTGGTTTTCCTTTGAAAAACACGATGATAAGCTTGCCACAACCCACAAGGAGA
CGACCTTCCATGACCGAGTACAAGCCCACGGTGCGCCTCGCCACCCGCGACGACGTCCCCCGGGCCGTAC
GCACCCTCGCCGCCGCGTTCGCCGACTACCCCGCCACGCGCCACACCGTCGACCCGGACCGCCACATCGA
GCGGGTCACCGAGCTGCAAGAACTCTTCCTCACGCGCGTCGGGCTCGACATCGGCAAGGTGTGGGTCGCG
GACGACGGCGCCGCGGTGGCGGTCTGGACCACGCCGGAGAGCGTCGAAGCGGGGGCGGTGTTCGCCGAGA
TCGGCCCGCGCATGGCCGAGTTGAGCGGTTCCCGGCTGGCCGCGCAGCAACAGATGGAAGGCCTCCTGGC
GCCGCACCGGCCCAAGGAGCCCGCGTGGTTCCTGGCCACCGTCGGCGTCTCGCCCGACCACCAGGGCAAG
GGTCTGGGCAGCGCCGTCGTGCTCCCCGGAGTGGAGGCGGCCGAGCGCGCCGGGGTGCCCGCCTTCCTGG
AGACCTCCGCGCCCCGCAACCTCCCCTTCTACGAGCGGCTCGGCTTCACCGTCACCGCCGACGTCGAGTG
CCCGAAGGACCGCGCGACCTGGTGCATGACCCGCAAGCCCGGTGCCTGACGCCCGCCCCACGACCCGCAG
CGCCCGACCGAAAGGAGCGCACGACCCCATGGCTCCGACCGAAGCCGACCCGGGCGGCCCCGCCGACCCC
GCACCCGCCCCCGAGGCCCACCGACTCTAGAGCTCGCTGATCAGCCTCGACTGTGCCTTCTAGTTGCCAG
CCATCTGTTGTTTGCCCCTCCCCCGTGCCTTCCTTGACCCTGGAAGGTGCCACTCCCACTGTCCTTTCCT
AATAAAATGAGGAAATTGCATCGCATTGTCTGAGTAGGTGTCATTCTATTCTGGGGGGTGGGGTGGGGCA
GGACAGCAAGGGGGAGGATTGGGAAGACAATAGCAGGCATGCTGGGGATGCGGTGGGCTCTATGGCTTCT
GAGGCGGAAAGAACCAGCTGGGGCTCGAGTGCATTCTAGTTGTGGTTTGTCCAAACTCATCAATGTATCT
TATCATGTCTGTATACCGTCGACCTCTAGCTAGAGCTTGGCGTAATCATGGTCATAGCTGTTTCCTGTGT
GAAATTGTTATCCGCTCACAATTCCACACAACATACGAGCCGGAAGCATAAAGTGTAAAGCCTGGGGTGC
CTAATGAGTGAGCTAACTCACATTAATTGCGTTGCGCTCACTGCCCGCTTTCCAGTCGGGAAACCTGTCG
TGCCAGCTGCATTAATGAATCGGCCAACGCGCGGGGAGAGGCGGTTTGCGTATTGGGCGCTCTTCCGCTT
CCTCGCTCACTGACTCGCTGCGCTCGGTCGTTCGGCTGCGGCGAGCGGTATCAGCTCACTCAAAGGCGGT
AATACGGTTATCCACAGAATCAGGGGATAACGCAGGAAAGAACATGTGAGCAAAAGGCCAGCAAAAGGCC
AGGAACCGTAAAAAGGCCGCGTTGCTGGCGTTTTTCCATAGGCTCCGCCCCCCTGACGAGCATCACAAAA
ATCGACGCTCAAGTCAGAGGTGGCGAAACCCGACAGGACTATAAAGATACCAGGCGTTTCCCCCTGGAAG
CTCCCTCGTGCGCTCTCCTGTTCCGACCCTGCCGCTTACCGGATACCTGTCCGCCTTTCTCCCTTCGGGA
AGCGTGGCGCTTTCTCAATGCTCACGCTGTAGGTATCTCAGTTCGGTGTAGGTCGTTCGCTCCAAGCTGG
GCTGTGTGCACGAACCCCCCGTTCAGCCCGACCGCTGCGCCTTATCCGGTAACTATCGTCTTGAGTCCAA
CCCGGTAAGACACGACTTATCGCCACTGGCAGCAGCCACTGGTAACAGGATTAGCAGAGCGAGGTATGTA
GGCGGTGCTACAGAGTTCTTGAAGTGGTGGCCTAACTACGGCTACACTAGAAGGACAGTATTTGGTATCT
GCGCTCTGCTGAAGCCAGTTACCTTCGGAAAAAGAGTTGGTAGCTCTTGATCCGGCAAACAAACCACCGC
TGGTAGCGGTGGTTTTTTTGTTTGCAAGCAGCAGATTACGCGCAGAAAAAAAGGATCTCAAGAAGATCCT
TTGATCTTTTCTACGGGGTCTGACGCTCAGTGGAACGAAAACTCACGTTAAGGGATTTTGGTCATGAGAT
TATCAAAAAGGATCTTCACCTAGATCCTTTTAAATTAAAAATGAAGTTTTAAATCAATCTAAAGTATATA
TGAGTAAACTTGGTCTGACAGTTACCAATGCTTAATCAGTGAGGCACCTATCTCAGCGATCTGTCTATTT
CGTTCATCCATAGTTGCCTGACTCCCCGTCGTGTAGATAACTACGATACGGGAGGGCTTACCATCTGGCC
CCAGTGCTGCAATGATACCGCGAGACCCACGCTCACCGGCTCCAGATTTATCAGCAATAAACCAGCCAGC
CGGAAGGGCCGAGCGCAGAAGTGGTCCTGCAACTTTATCCGCCTCCATCCAGTCTATTAATTGTTGCCGG
GAAGCTAGAGTAAGTAGTTCGCCAGTTAATAGTTTGCGCAACGTTGTTGCCATTGCTACAGGCATCGTGG
TGTCACGCTCGTCGTTTGGTATGGCTTCATTCAGCTCCGGTTCCCAACGATCAAGGCGAGTTACATGATC
CCCCATGTTGTGCAAAAAAGCGGTTAGCTCCTTCGGTCCTCCGATCGTTGTCAGAAGTAAGTTGGCCGCA
GTGTTATCACTCATGGTTATGGCAGCACTGCATAATTCTCTTACTGTCATGCCATCCGTAAGATGCTTTT
CTGTGACTGGTGAGTACTCAACCAAGTCATTCTGAGAATAGTGTATGCGGCGACCGAGTTGCTCTTGCCC
GGCGTCAATACGGGATAATACCGCGCCACATAGCAGAACTTTAAAAGTGCTCATCATTGGAAAACGTTCT
TCGGGGCGAAAACTCTCAAGGATCTTACCGCTGTTGAGATCCAGTTCGATGTAACCCACTCGTGCACCCA
ACTGATCTTCAGCATCTTTTACTTTCACCAGCGTTTCTGGGTGAGCAAAAACAGGAAGGCAAAATGCCGC
AAAAAAGGGAATAAGGGCGACACGGAAATGTTGAATACTCATACTCTTCCTTTTTCAATATTATTGAAGC
ATTTATCAGGGTTATTGTCTCATGAGCGGATACATATTTGAATGTATTTAGAAAAATAAACAAATAGGGG
TTCCGCGCACATTTCCCCGAAAAGTGCCACCTGACGTC
