LOCUS       Exported 896 bp ds-DNA linear SYN 06-JUL-2021
DEFINITION  Express human Plekhm1 in mammalian cells.
ACCESSION   .
VERSION     .
KEYWORDS    hPlekhm1_pIRES puro Glue
SOURCE      synthetic DNA construct
  ORGANISM  synthetic DNA construct
REFERENCE   1 (bases 1 to 896)
  AUTHORS   Witwicka H, Jia H, Kutikov A, Reyes-Gutierrez P, Li X, Odgren PR
  TITLE     TRAFD1 (FLN29) Interacts with Plekhm1 and Regulates Osteoclast
            Acidification and Resorption.
  JOURNAL   PLoS One. 2015 May 19;10(5):e0127537. doi:
            10.1371/journal.pone.0127537. eCollection 2015.
  PUBMED    25992615
REFERENCE   2 (bases 1 to 896)
  AUTHORS   .
  TITLE     Direct Submission
  JOURNAL   Exported Jul 6, 2021 from SnapGene Server 1.1.58
            http://www.snapgene.com
FEATURES             Location/Qualifiers
     source          1..896
                     /organism="synthetic DNA construct"
                     /mol_type="other DNA"
     primer_bind     40..59
                     /label=T7
                     /note="T7 promoter, forward primer"
     promoter        40..58
                     /label=T7 promoter
                     /note="promoter for bacteriophage T7 RNA polymerase"
     regulatory      100..109
                     /regulatory_class="other"
                     /note="vertebrate consensus sequence for strong initiation
                     of translation (Kozak, 1987)"
     CDS             106..219
                     /codon_start=1
                     /product="streptavidin-binding peptide"
                     /label=SBP
                     /note="selected from a peptide library; binds streptavidin
                     with nanomolar affinity (Keefe et al., 2001)"
                     /translation="MDEKTTGWRGGHVVEGLAGELEQLRARLEHHPQGQREP"
     CDS             238..258
                     /codon_start=1
                     /product="tobacco etch virus (TEV) protease recognition and
                     cleavage site"
                     /label=TEV site
                     /translation="ENLYFQG"
     CDS             265..291
                     /codon_start=1
                     /product="HA (human influenza hemagglutinin) epitope tag"
                     /label=HA
                     /translation="YPYDVPDYA"
     CDS             292..369
                     /codon_start=1
                     /product="calmodulin-binding peptide"
                     /label=CBP
                     /note="derived from skeletal muscle myosin light chain
                     kinase; binds calmodulin with nanomolar affinity in the
                     presence of calcium"
                     /translation="KRRWKKNFIAVSAANRFKKISSSGAL"
ORIGIN
        1 gctaactaga gaacccactg cttactggct tatcgaaatt aatacgactc actataggga
       61 gacccaagct tggtaccgag ctcggatcga tttaattaag ccaccatgga cgagaagacc
      121 accggctggc ggggcggcca cgtggtggag ggcctggccg gcgagctgga gcagctgcgg
      181 gcccggctgg agcaccaccc ccagggccag cgggagcccg gcggaagccc cggtggcgag
      241 aacctgtact tccagggcgc aagctacccc tacgacgtgc ccgactacgc caagcggcgg
      301 tggaagaaga acttcatcgc cgtgagcgcc gccaaccggt tcaagaagat cagcagcagc
      361 ggcgccctga ttgatggggg atctggcccc ggcggcggcg cgcctgtaca gatatcaatg
      421 ctttcagtgg tggagaatgg actggacccc caggctgcca tcccggtcat caagaagaag
      481 ctggtgggat ccgtgaaggc cttgcagaag cagtacgtgt ccctggacac ggtggtcact
      541 agtgaagacg gagatgccaa caccatgtgc agcgccctgg aggccgtatt tatccatggc
      601 ctgcacgcca agcacatccg agctgaggcc ggaggaaaaa ggaagaaaag tgcccaccag
      661 aagcctctgc cccagcctgt cttctggccc ctcctgaaag ctgtcaccca caaacacatc
      721 atctcagagt tggagcacct gacgtttgtc aacacggatg tgggccgctg ccgggcatgg
      781 ctgcggctgg ccctgaacga tggcctgatg gagtgctacc tgaagctgct gctgcaggag
      841 caggcccgct tgcatgagta ctaccagccc accgccctgc tccgggatgc tgagga
//
