>Addgene plasmid #73453 | hPlekhm1_pIRES puro Glue | addgene partial sequence | sequence record 139992 | synth-int-R 5'-ggagtactcaccccaacagc-3'
GGCGGCCGTTACTAGTGGATCCGAAAAGGGCGAATTCCGTCGACGCGGCCGCTCAGGCGAAAATGTTCTG
TTCCTGGTACTTGCGCCGGCGGGCACAGCGGGGGCAGCCCTTCTTCACCACAGCCTGGCAGCTCTGGTGG
AAGACGGTCTTGCACTCGGCACACCTGACTGTGGTGTCAAACTCAAAGGGGAAGATGATGTCGTGGTGCT
GGCAGATCTGGCAGATGAAGCCGCGCTGGGTGCACAGGTCGCAGTGGTAGACATGCTGGGAGGCAAATTC
AATCAGGGCCTTGAGGAATCCTTCATACACCCCGTCTGCGATCTGTTGGAGGTCAGCAACACTGAACCTA
TGCGGAGATTCCAAGAGATAATTCCTGTGGTTGAGCCTCTTGCTGAGCTCCTTCAGGGCGCCACTCCGGC
ACAGGCCCAGGTAATCCCCCAGGAGCTTCAGCTGCTCCCGTCTCCTCCCAATGAGGTGCATCCGCTCCAC
ATGCTCGTACAGAGACGCGTTCACCATCTGCAGGTTGATGAGGGGCTGGGCCCGGATCTGTGTCAGAAAC
TTCAGGGCCTGCCTGCAGATCGGGCGCTTGGTGAGGTCCCAGTTGTGGATGATCCTGGCCGGAATCACTG
AGGCATCGTCTTGGTGGCAGATGTCACAGTAATAGAGGCCAGAGAAGGCACAGAGCTTGGGTCGTACAAA
GGAGAAGCCGATCTGCCGGGAGCAGCCTGCGCAGAAGCAGCCTTGGGAGTCAAGGCCTTTCTCCATGGGG
ATAGCCACCAGGTACTGCAGCAGGAAGCCATTCTCCCGGGTGGCAAATTTCAGCACCTCCTGACAGTTTT
CATCCAGGCTCCCGCCCAGGGTCACCGCCTCCTCGGCTGTCTCCAAGTAGGATGCCAGGACTTTGCGGAC
CAGATCCCTCCACAGGGCGGCTTCCTCGGCGTTTCCGGCCTGCAGC
